Addgene plasmid #200382: pHiUGE smFP-V5 donor ORF2
Purpose: Tagging endogenously expressed proteins with "spaghetti monster" smFP-V5, C-terminal
Depositing lab: Scott Soderling. Depositing organization: Duke University. Publication: Plug-and-Play Protein Modification Using Homology-Independent Universal Genome Engineering. Gao Y, Hisey E, Bradshaw TWA, Erata E, Brown WE, Courtland JL, Uezu A, Xiang Y, Diao Y, Soderling SH. Neuron. 2019 Aug 21;103(4):583-597.e8. doi: 10.1016/j.neuron.2019.05.047. Epub 2019 Jul 1. PubMed 31272828.
Backbone
  Vector backbone: pHiUGE
  Vector type: Mammalian Expression
Growth in bacteria
  Bacterial resistance: Ampicillin, 100 μg/mL
  Growth temperature: 30°C
  Growth strain: NEB Stable
  Copy number: Unknown
Gene/Insert
  Gene/Insert name: spaghetti monster smFP-V5 (ref: PMID: 25915120, Addgene plasmid # 59758 )
  Species: Other
  Mutation: NA
  Cloning method: Unknown
Terms and licenses: Academic/Nonprofit Terms; Industry Terms: Not Available to Industry
How to cite: pHiUGE smFP-V5 donor ORF2 was a gift from Scott Soderling (Addgene plasmid # 200382 ; http://n2t.net/addgene:200382 ; RRID:Addgene_200382)
