[The description below was written by a language model from this plasmid's Addgene catalogue record and pLannotate feature annotations shown in this document.]
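Description:
pHiUGE smFP-V5 donor ORF2 is a 4,559-nt donor plasmid from the Homology-independent Universal Genome Engineering (HiUGE) system, catalogued as a mammalian expression vector. It is built as an AAV transfer plasmid: the payload lies between AAV2 inverted terminal repeats, one annotated in full and the other detected only as short fragments, so it can be packaged into recombinant AAV for delivery to cells. The bacterial backbone carries a high-copy ColE1/pUC-type origin, an f1 phage origin and an ampicillin resistance gene (β-lactamase) under its own promoter. Remnants of the pBR322 bom and rop regions are also annotated. The recorded recombination-deficient growth strain is consistent with the usual need to protect the repeat-rich ITRs.

Between the ITRs there are two functional units. The first is a human U6 RNA polymerase III promoter driving a guide RNA with the Streptococcus pyogenes Cas9 scaffold; the record does not state the guide's target. The second is the smFP-V5 "spaghetti monster" coding sequence, which the annotation software reports as a GFP-derived scaffold (matched to vsfGFP-9) with an adjacent V5 epitope fragment. This fits a GFP-like protein framework carrying V5 epitopes for sensitive antibody detection. No promoter is annotated upstream of this cassette, as expected for a donor whose payload is expressed only after in-frame insertion into an endogenous gene.

The stated purpose is C-terminal tagging of endogenously expressed proteins, and "ORF2" presumably denotes one of several reading-frame variants chosen to match the frame at the genomic cut site. Cas9 and a gene-specific guide are not present on this plasmid and would have to be supplied separately. The two feature tables describe sequences of the same length with the same parts, but the ITR-flanked cassette is in opposite orientation relative to the backbone.
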