Features (pLannotate 1.2.2; 14 found; start..end, strand, type, name):
      1..589     +  rep_origin     ori: high-copy-number ColE1/pMB1/pBR322/pUC origin of replication
    662..689     +  repeat_region  AAV2 ITR (fragment): inverted terminal repeat of adeno-associated virus serotype 2 inverted
    718..745     +  repeat_region  AAV2 ITR (fragment): inverted terminal repeat of adeno-associated virus serotype 2 inverted
    935..957     +  CDS            V5 tag (fragment): epitope tag from simian virus 5
    989..1921    +  CDS            vsfGFP-9 (fragment): vsfGFP-9 is a basic (constitutively fluorescent) green fluorescent protein published in 2015, derived from Aequorea victoria. It has low acid sensitivity.
   2113..2188    -  misc_RNA       gRNA scaffold: guide RNA scaffold for the Streptococcus pyogenes CRISPR/Cas9 system
   2217..2457    -  promoter       U6 promoter: RNA polymerase III promoter for human U6 snRNA
   2472..2612    +  repeat_region  AAV2 ITR: inverted terminal repeat of adeno-associated virus serotype 2 inverted
   2617..2668    -  misc_feature   bom (fragment): basis of mobility region from pBR322
   2687..3142    +  rep_origin     f1 ori (sequence partly withheld): f1 bacteriophage origin of replication; arrow indicates direction of (+) strand synthesis
   3143..3192    -  misc_feature   bom (fragment): basis of mobility region from pBR322
   3294..3329    -  CDS            rop (fragment): Rop protein, which maintains plasmids at low copy number; rop
   3424..3528    +  promoter       AmpR promoter: bla
   3529..4389    +  CDS            AmpR: β-lactamase; bla; confers resistance to ampicillin, carbenicillin, and related antibiotics
>Addgene plasmid #200382 | pHiUGE smFP-V5 donor ORF2 | addgene full sequence | sequence record 495350 | Addgene Long Read Sequencing Result
TTGAGATCCTTTTTTTCTGCGCGTAATCTGCTGCTTGCAAACAAAAAAACCACCGCTACCAGCGGTGGTT
TGTTTGCCGGATCAAGAGCTACCAACTCTTTTTCCGAAGGTAACTGGCTTCAGCAGAGCGCAGATACCAA
ATACTGTTCTTCTAGTGTAGCCGTAGTTAGGCCACCACTTCAAGAACTCTGTAGCACCGCCTACATACCT
CGCTCTGCTAATCCTGTTACCAGTGGCTGCTGCCAGTGGCGATAAGTCGTGTCTTACCGGGTTGGACTCA
AGACGATAGTTACCGGATAAGGCGCAGCGGTCGGGCTGAACGGGGGGTTCGTGCACACAGCCCAGCTTGG
AGCGAACGACCTACACCGAACTGAGATACCTACAGCGTGAGCTATGAGAAAGCGCCACGCTTCCCGAAGG
GAGAAAGGCGGACAGGTATCCGGTAAGCGGCAGGGTCGGAACAGGAGAGCGCACGAGGGAGCTTCCAGGG
GGAAACGCCTGGTATCTTTATAGTCCTGTCGGGTTTCGCCACCTCTGACTTGAGCGTCGATTTTTGTGAT
GCTCGTCAGGGGGGCGGAGCCTATGGAAAAACGCCAGCAACGCGGCCTTTTTACGGTTCCTGGCCTTTTG
CTGGCCTTTTGCTCACATGTCCTGCAGGCAGCTGCGCGCTCGCTCGCTCACTGAGGCCGCCCGGGCGTCG
GGCGACCTTTGGTCGCCCGGCCTCAGTGAGCGAGCGAGCGCGCAGAGAGGGAGTGGCCAACTCCATCACT
AGGGGTTCCTGCGGCCGCTCGGTCCGCACGTGGACGCTTCCGAGTACGGTACAGGCTCGAGGGGAAAACC
TATACCGAACCCCCTCCTTGGACTTGATAGTACTCAGCAGCAGGGTAAGCCCATTCCAAACCCACTTCTC
GGTCTGGATAGCACACAGCAACAAGGTAAGCCTATCCCTAACCCTCTGTTGGGCCTGGACTCCACGGGCC
AAGGTGTGAGTAAGGGCGAAGAACTGTTTACCGGCGTGGTCCCAATTCTGGTTGAGCTCGACGGTGACGT
TAACGGACACAAGTTTAGTGTGCGCGGAGAAGGAGAGGGAGATGCCACCAACGGAAAATTGACGCTGAAG
TTTATATGCACCACGGGAAAGCTGCCGGTGCCGTGGCCGACCTTGGTTACAACCCTGGGTGGCGGAGTCC
AGTGTTTCAGCCGTTACCCAGACCACATGAAGCAGCATGACTTCTTTAAGAGTGCTATGCCGGAGGGATA
CGTGCAGGAACGGACGATCAGTTTCAAAGATGACGGTACTTACAAGACGCGAGCCGAGGTGAAGTTCGAG
GGAGACACCTTGGTGAACAGGATAGAACTTAAGGGAATTGATTTCAAGGAAGACGGTAATATTCTGGGTC
ACAAGCTGGAATACAACTTTAACAGCCATAACGTCTACATTACTGCCGACAAGCAGAAGAACGGCATAAA
GGCGAATTTCAAAATTCGGCACAACGTGGAAGGTGGTGGCAAGCCGATCCCGAATCCCCTGCTGGGCTTG
GATAGCACGCAGCAACAGGGAAAGCCCATCCCTAACCCCTTGCTGGGACTCGACAGCACCGGAGGCCAGC
AAGGCGGTGGCAAACCGATACCCAATCCCCTGCTCGGCCTGGATAGCACCCAGCAGCAAGGCAAGCCAAT
CCCCAACCCTCTGCTGGGCCTCGACTCGACAGGTGGCGATGGAAGTGTTCAACTGGCGGACCACTATCAG
CAGAATACGCCGATCGGAGATGGCCCCGTGCTGTTGCCGGATAATCACTATCTGTCGACTCAGAGCGTTC
TGAGTAAGGACCCAAACGAAAAACGAGATCACATGGTGTTGTTGGAGTTCGTGACCGCCGCCGGCATTAC
GTTGGGAATGGACGAGCTGTACAAGGGCCAAGGAGGCAAGCCCATACCAAATCCCTTGCTGGGCCTCGAC
AGCACTCAGCAACAAGGAAAGCCAATACCAAATCCACTGTTGGGCCTCGACAGTACGCAACAGCAGGGCA
AGCCCATCCCGAACCCGTTGCTGGGACTGGATAGTACCTAAGGATCCGACGCTTCCGAGTACGGTACAGG
TCTAGAAAAAAAGCACCGACTCGGTGCCACTTTTTCAAGTTGATAACGGACTAGCCTTATTTTAACTTGC
TATTTCTAGCTCTAAAACGTACCGTACTCGGAAGCGTCGGTGTTTCGTCCTTTCCACAAGATATATAAAG
CCAAGAAATCGAAATACTTTCAAGTTACGGTAAGCATATGATAGTCCATTTTAAAACATAATTTTAAAAC
TGCAAACTACCCAAGAAATTATTACTTTCTACGTCACGTATTTTGTACTAATATCTTTGTGTTTACAGTC
AAATTAATTCCAATTATCTCTCTAACAGCCTTGTATCGTATATGCAAATATGAAGGAATCATGGGAAATA
GGCCCTCACGCGTGCGGCCGCAGGAACCCCTAGTGATGGAGTTGGCCACTCCCTCTCTGCGCGCTCGCTC
GCTCACTGAGGCCGGGCGACCAAAGGTCGCCCGACGCCCGGGCTTTGCCCGGGCGGCCTCAGTGAGCGAG
CGAGCGCGCAGCTGCCTGCAGGGGCGCCTGATGCGGTATTTTCTCCTTACGCATCTGTGCGGTATTTCAC
ACCGCATA
[95 nt withheld, positions 2669-2763]
T
[46 nt withheld, positions 2765-2810]
C
[141 nt withheld, positions 2812-2952]
CCTTTGACGTTGGAGTCCACGTTCTTT
[37 nt withheld, positions 2980-3016]
ACTCTATCTCGGGCTATTCTTTTGATTTATAAGGGATTTTGCCGATTTCGGTCTATTGGTTAAAAAATGA
GCTGATTTAACAAAAATTTAACGCGAATTTTAACAAAATATTAACGTTTACAATTTTATGGTGCACTCTC
AGTACAATCTGCTCTGATGCCGCATAGTTAAGCCAGCCCCGACACCCGCCAACACCCGCTGACGCGCCCT
GACGGGCTTGTCTGCTCCCGGCATCCGCTTACAGACAAGCTGTGACCGTCTCCGGGAGCTGCATGTGTCA
GAGGTTTTCACCGTCATCACCGAAACGCGCGAGACGAAAGGGCCTCGTGATACGCCTATTTTTATAGGTT
AATGTCATGATAATAATGGTTTCTTAGACGTCAGGTGGCACTTTTCGGGGAAATGTGCGCGGAACCCCTA
TTTGTTTATTTTTCTAAATACATTCAAATATGTATCCGCTCATGAGACAATAACCCTGATAAATGCTTCA
ATAATATTGAAAAAGGAAGAGTATGAGTATTCAACATTTCCGTGTCGCCCTTATTCCCTTTTTTGCGGCA
TTTTGCCTTCCTGTTTTTGCTCACCCAGAAACGCTGGTGAAAGTAAAAGATGCTGAAGATCAGTTGGGTG
CACGAGTGGGTTACATCGAACTGGATCTCAACAGCGGTAAGATCCTTGAGAGTTTTCGCCCCGAAGAACG
TTTTCCAATGATGAGCACTTTTAAAGTTCTGCTATGTGGCGCGGTATTATCCCGTATTGACGCCGGGCAA
GAGCAACTCGGTCGCCGCATACACTATTCTCAGAATGACTTGGTTGAGTACTCACCAGTCACAGAAAAGC
ATCTTACGGATGGCATGACAGTAAGAGAATTATGCAGTGCTGCCATAACCATGAGTGATAACACTGCGGC
CAACTTACTTCTGACAACGATCGGAGGACCGAAGGAGCTAACCGCTTTTTTGCACAACATGGGGGATCAT
GTAACTCGCCTTGATCGTTGGGAACCGGAGCTGAATGAAGCCATACCAAACGACGAGCGTGACACCACGA
TGCCTGTAGCAATGGCAACAACGTTGCGCAAACTATTAACTGGCGAACTACTTACTCTAGCTTCCCGGCA
ACAATTAATAGACTGGATGGAGGCGGATAAAGTTGCAGGACCACTTCTGCGCTCGGCCCTTCCGGCTGGC
TGGTTTATTGCTGATAAATCTGGAGCCGGTGAGCGTGGGTCTCGCGGTATCATTGCAGCACTGGGGCCAG
ATGGTAAGCCCTCCCGTATCGTAGTTATCTACACGACGGGGAGTCAGGCAACTATGGATGAACGAAATAG
ACAGATCGCTGAGATAGGTGCCTCACTGATTAAGCATTGGTAACTGTCAGACCAAGTTTACTCATATATA
CTTTAGATTGATTTAAAACTTCATTTTTAATTTAAAAGGATCTAGGTGAAGATCCTTTTTGATAATCTCA
TGACCAAAATCCCTTAACGTGAGTTTTCGTTCCACTGAGCGTCAGACCCCGTAGAAAAGATCAAAGGATC
TTC
