Features (pLannotate 1.2.2; 14 found; start..end, strand, type, name):
     12..39      +  repeat_region  AAV2 ITR (fragment): inverted terminal repeat of adeno-associated virus serotype 2 inverted
     68..95      +  repeat_region  AAV2 ITR (fragment): inverted terminal repeat of adeno-associated virus serotype 2 inverted
    145..385     +  promoter       U6 promoter: RNA polymerase III promoter for human U6 snRNA
    414..489     +  misc_RNA       gRNA scaffold: guide RNA scaffold for the Streptococcus pyogenes CRISPR/Cas9 system
    681..1613    -  CDS            vsfGFP-9 (fragment): vsfGFP-9 is a basic (constitutively fluorescent) green fluorescent protein published in 2015, derived from Aequorea victoria. It has low acid sensitivity.
   1645..1667    -  CDS            V5 tag (fragment): epitope tag from simian virus 5
   1822..1962    +  repeat_region  AAV2 ITR: inverted terminal repeat of adeno-associated virus serotype 2 inverted
   1967..2018    -  misc_feature   bom (fragment): basis of mobility region from pBR322
   2037..2492    +  rep_origin     f1 ori (sequence partly withheld): f1 bacteriophage origin of replication; arrow indicates direction of (+) strand synthesis
   2493..2542    -  misc_feature   bom (fragment): basis of mobility region from pBR322
   2644..2679    -  CDS            rop (fragment): Rop protein, which maintains plasmids at low copy number; rop
   2774..2878    +  promoter       AmpR promoter: bla
   2879..3739    +  CDS            AmpR: β-lactamase; bla; confers resistance to ampicillin, carbenicillin, and related antibiotics
   3910..4498    +  rep_origin     ori: high-copy-number ColE1/pMB1/pBR322/pUC origin of replication
>Addgene plasmid #200382 | pHiUGE smFP-V5 donor ORF2 Sequencing Result | analyzer sequence | sequence record 397519
CCTGCAGGCAGCTGCGCGCTCGCTCGCTCACTGAGGCCGCCCGGGCGTCGGGCGACCTTTGGTCGCCCGG
CCTCAGTGAGCGAGCGAGCGCGCAGAGAGGGAGTGGCCAACTCCATCACTAGGGGTTCCTGCGGCCGCAC
GCGTGAGGGCCTATTTCCCATGATTCCTTCATATTTGCATATACGATACAAGGCTGTTAGAGAGATAATT
GGAATTAATTTGACTGTAAACACAAAGATATTAGTACAAAATACGTGACGTAGAAAGTAATAATTTCTTG
GGTAGTTTGCAGTTTTAAAATTATGTTTTAAAATGGACTATCATATGCTTACCGTAACTTGAAAGTATTT
CGATTTCTTGGCTTTATATATCTTGTGGAAAGGACGAAACACCGACGCTTCCGAGTACGGTACGTTTTAG
AGCTAGAAATAGCAAGTTAAAATAAGGCTAGTCCGTTATCAACTTGAAAAAGTGGCACCGAGTCGGTGCT
TTTTTTCTAGACCTGTACCGTACTCGGAAGCGTCGGATCCTTAGGTACTATCCAGTCCCAGCAACGGGTT
CGGGATGGGCTTGCCCTGCTGTTGCGTACTGTCGAGGCCCAACAGTGGATTTGGTATTGGCTTTCCTTGT
TGCTGAGTGCTGTCGAGGCCCAGCAAGGGATTTGGTATGGGCTTGCCTCCTTGGCCCTTGTACAGCTCGT
CCATTCCCAACGTAATGCCGGCGGCGGTCACGAACTCCAACAACACCATGTGATCTCGTTTTTCGTTTGG
GTCCTTACTCAGAACGCTCTGAGTCGACAGATAGTGATTATCCGGCAACAGCACGGGGCCATCTCCGATC
GGCGTATTCTGCTGATAGTGGTCCGCCAGTTGAACACTTCCATCGCCACCTGTCGAGTCGAGGCCCAGCA
GAGGGTTGGGGATTGGCTTGCCTTGCTGCTGGGTGCTATCCAGGCCGAGCAGGGGATTGGGTATCGGTTT
GCCACCGCCTTGCTGGCCTCCGGTGCTGTCGAGTCCCAGCAAGGGGTTAGGGATGGGCTTTCCCTGTTGC
TGCGTGCTATCCAAGCCCAGCAGGGGATTCGGGATCGGCTTGCCACCACCTTCCACGTTGTGCCGAATTT
TGAAATTCGCCTTTATGCCGTTCTTCTGCTTGTCGGCAGTAATGTAGACGTTATGGCTGTTAAAGTTGTA
TTCCAGCTTGTGACCCAGAATATTACCGTCTTCCTTGAAATCAATTCCCTTAAGTTCTATCCTGTTCACC
AAGGTGTCTCCCTCGAACTTCACCTCGGCTCGCGTCTTGTAAGTACCGTCATCTTTGAAACTGATCGTCC
GTTCCTGCACGTATCCCTCCGGCATAGCACTCTTAAAGAAGTCATGCTGCTTCATGTGGTCTGGGTAACG
GCTGAAACACTGGACTCCGCCACCCAGGGTTGTAACCAAGGTCGGCCACGGCACCGGCAGCTTTCCCGTG
GTGCATATAAACTTCAGCGTCAATTTTCCGTTGGTGGCATCTCCCTCTCCTTCTCCGCGCACACTAAACT
TGTGTCCGTTAACGTCACCGTCGAGCTCAACCAGAATTGGGACCACGCCGGTAAACAGTTCTTCGCCCTT
ACTCACACCTTGGCCCGTGGAGTCCAGGCCCAACAGAGGGTTAGGGATAGGCTTACCTTGTTGCTGTGTG
CTATCCAGACCGAGAAGTGGGTTTGGAATGGGCTTACCCTGCTGCTGAGTACTATCAAGTCCAAGGAGGG
GGTTCGGTATAGGTTTTCCCCTCGAGCCTGTACCGTACTCGGAAGCGTCCACGTGCGGACCGAGCGGCCG
CAGGAACCCCTAGTGATGGAGTTGGCCACTCCCTCTCTGCGCGCTCGCTCGCTCACTGAGGCCGGGCGAC
CAAAGGTCGCCCGACGCCCGGGCTTTGCCCGGGCGGCCTCAGTGAGCGAGCGAGCGCGCAGCTGCCTGCA
GGGGCGCCTGATGCGGTATTTTCTCCTTACGCATCTGTGCGGTATTTCACACCGCATA
[95 nt withheld, positions 2019-2113]
T
[46 nt withheld, positions 2115-2160]
C
[141 nt withheld, positions 2162-2302]
CCTTTGACGTTGGAGTCCACGTTCTTT
[37 nt withheld, positions 2330-2366]
ACTCTATCTCGGGCTATTCTTTTGATTTATAAGGGATTTTGCCGATTTCGGTCTATTGGTTAAAAAATGA
GCTGATTTAACAAAAATTTAACGCGAATTTTAACAAAATATTAACGTTTACAATTTTATGGTGCACTCTC
AGTACAATCTGCTCTGATGCCGCATAGTTAAGCCAGCCCCGACACCCGCCAACACCCGCTGACGCGCCCT
GACGGGCTTGTCTGCTCCCGGCATCCGCTTACAGACAAGCTGTGACCGTCTCCGGGAGCTGCATGTGTCA
GAGGTTTTCACCGTCATCACCGAAACGCGCGAGACGAAAGGGCCTCGTGATACGCCTATTTTTATAGGTT
AATGTCATGATAATAATGGTTTCTTAGACGTCAGGTGGCACTTTTCGGGGAAATGTGCGCGGAACCCCTA
TTTGTTTATTTTTCTAAATACATTCAAATATGTATCCGCTCATGAGACAATAACCCTGATAAATGCTTCA
ATAATATTGAAAAAGGAAGAGTATGAGTATTCAACATTTCCGTGTCGCCCTTATTCCCTTTTTTGCGGCA
TTTTGCCTTCCTGTTTTTGCTCACCCAGAAACGCTGGTGAAAGTAAAAGATGCTGAAGATCAGTTGGGTG
CACGAGTGGGTTACATCGAACTGGATCTCAACAGCGGTAAGATCCTTGAGAGTTTTCGCCCCGAAGAACG
TTTTCCAATGATGAGCACTTTTAAAGTTCTGCTATGTGGCGCGGTATTATCCCGTATTGACGCCGGGCAA
GAGCAACTCGGTCGCCGCATACACTATTCTCAGAATGACTTGGTTGAGTACTCACCAGTCACAGAAAAGC
ATCTTACGGATGGCATGACAGTAAGAGAATTATGCAGTGCTGCCATAACCATGAGTGATAACACTGCGGC
CAACTTACTTCTGACAACGATCGGAGGACCGAAGGAGCTAACCGCTTTTTTGCACAACATGGGGGATCAT
GTAACTCGCCTTGATCGTTGGGAACCGGAGCTGAATGAAGCCATACCAAACGACGAGCGTGACACCACGA
TGCCTGTAGCAATGGCAACAACGTTGCGCAAACTATTAACTGGCGAACTACTTACTCTAGCTTCCCGGCA
ACAATTAATAGACTGGATGGAGGCGGATAAAGTTGCAGGACCACTTCTGCGCTCGGCCCTTCCGGCTGGC
TGGTTTATTGCTGATAAATCTGGAGCCGGTGAGCGTGGGTCTCGCGGTATCATTGCAGCACTGGGGCCAG
ATGGTAAGCCCTCCCGTATCGTAGTTATCTACACGACGGGGAGTCAGGCAACTATGGATGAACGAAATAG
ACAGATCGCTGAGATAGGTGCCTCACTGATTAAGCATTGGTAACTGTCAGACCAAGTTTACTCATATATA
CTTTAGATTGATTTAAAACTTCATTTTTAATTTAAAAGGATCTAGGTGAAGATCCTTTTTGATAATCTCA
TGACCAAAATCCCTTAACGTGAGTTTTCGTTCCACTGAGCGTCAGACCCCGTAGAAAAGATCAAAGGATC
TTCTTGAGATCCTTTTTTTCTGCGCGTAATCTGCTGCTTGCAAACAAAAAAACCACCGCTACCAGCGGTG
GTTTGTTTGCCGGATCAAGAGCTACCAACTCTTTTTCCGAAGGTAACTGGCTTCAGCAGAGCGCAGATAC
CAAATACTGTTCTTCTAGTGTAGCCGTAGTTAGGCCACCACTTCAAGAACTCTGTAGCACCGCCTACATA
CCTCGCTCTGCTAATCCTGTTACCAGTGGCTGCTGCCAGTGGCGATAAGTCGTGTCTTACCGGGTTGGAC
TCAAGACGATAGTTACCGGATAAGGCGCAGCGGTCGGGCTGAACGGGGGGTTCGTGCACACAGCCCAGCT
TGGAGCGAACGACCTACACCGAACTGAGATACCTACAGCGTGAGCTATGAGAAAGCGCCACGCTTCCCGA
AGGGAGAAAGGCGGACAGGTATCCGGTAAGCGGCAGGGTCGGAACAGGAGAGCGCACGAGGGAGCTTCCA
GGGGGAAACGCCTGGTATCTTTATAGTCCTGTCGGGTTTCGCCACCTCTGACTTGAGCGTCGATTTTTGT
GATGCTCGTCAGGGGGGCGGAGCCTATGGAAAAACGCCAGCAACGCGGCCTTTTTACGGTTCCTGGCCTT
TTGCTGGCCTTTTGCTCACATGT
